Addgene plasmid #67064: pCellFree_G03 TFAM
Purpose: Standard for cell-free expression benchmarking.
Depositing lab: Kirill Alexandrov. Depositing organization: University of Queensland. Publication: Performance benchmarking of four cell-free protein expression systems. Gagoski D, Polinkovsky ME, Mureev S, Kunert A, Johnston W, Gambin Y, Alexandrov K. Biotechnol Bioeng. 2015 Aug 24. doi: 10.1002/bit.25814. PubMed 26301602.
Backbone
  Vector backbone: pCellFree_G03
  Vector type: Cell-free expression
Growth in bacteria
  Bacterial resistance: Ampicillin, 100 μg/mL
  Growth temperature: 37°C
  Growth strain: DH5alpha
  Copy number: High Copy
Gene/Insert
  Gene/Insert name: TFAM (alt name: Transcription factor A, mitochondrial)
  Species: H. sapiens (human)
  Mutation: S115C
  Entrez Gene: TFAM (a.k.a. MTDPS15, MTTF1, MTTFA, TCF6, TCF6L1, TCF6L2, TCF6L3)
  Promoter: T7
  Tag / fusion protein: His (N terminal on backbone); EGFP (N terminal on backbone)
  Cloning method: Gateway Cloning
  Sequencing primers: 5′ EGFP-C; 3′ T7 terminal
Terms and licenses: Academic/Nonprofit Terms; Industry Terms: Not Available to Industry
How to cite: pCellFree_G03 TFAM was a gift from Kirill Alexandrov (Addgene plasmid # 67064 ; http://n2t.net/addgene:67064 ; RRID:Addgene_67064)
