[The description below was written by a language model from this plasmid's Addgene catalogue record.]
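Description:
pCellFree_G03 TFAM is a cell-free expression plasmid built on the pCellFree_G03 backbone, designed to serve as a DNA template for in vitro transcription–translation reactions rather than for expression in living cells. It is propagated in E. coli as a high-copy plasmid under ampicillin selection. The record does not name the origin of replication, and no feature table is provided, so other backbone elements, such as any translation-enhancing leader sequences, cannot be confirmed from the information given.

The insert is human TFAM (transcription factor A, mitochondrial), a DNA-binding protein involved in mitochondrial DNA transcription and packaging, carrying an S115C substitution. The record does not explain the reason for this mutation. The coding sequence was introduced by Gateway recombination cloning, so recombination site scars are expected to flank it. Expression is driven by a T7 promoter, meaning that transcription depends on T7 RNA polymerase supplied in the reaction, and the use of a T7 terminator sequencing primer suggests a T7 terminator lies downstream of the insert. The backbone contributes an N-terminal His tag and an N-terminal EGFP, so TFAM is produced as a His-EGFP fusion. The EGFP moiety allows fluorescence-based detection and quantification of the product, while the His tag permits affinity capture or purification.

According to the stated purpose, the construct is a standard for benchmarking cell-free expression, as one member of a set of reference templates used to compare the yield and quality of protein produced by different cell-free protein synthesis systems.
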