>Addgene plasmid #67064 | pCellFree_G03 TFAM | addgene partial sequence | sequence record 118914 | EGFP-N 5'-CGTCGCCGTCCAGCTCGACCAG-3'
TTGCTTGTGCCGTGGTGATGGTGGTGATGGTGGTGACCAGAGGTGCCCATGGTTTCACTTACGTGTTTAA
TGTCTTTACAGACTTTATACATTACTGTCATGGTTAAATAAAATAAAATAAAATAAAATAAAATAAAATA
AAATAAAATAAAATAAAATAAAATAAACTTAAGATGTCCCTATAGTGAGTCGTATTAGACGTCAGGTGGC
ACTTTTCGGGGAAATGTGCGCGGAACCCCTATTTGTTTATTTTTCTAAATACATTCAAATATGTATCCGC
TCATGAGACAATAACCCTGATAAATGCTTCAATAATATTGAAAAAGGAAGAGTATGAGTATTCAACATTT
CCGTGTCGCCCTTATTCCCTTTTTTGCGGCATTTTGCCTTCCTGTTTTTGCTCACCCAGAAACGCTGGTG
AAAGTAAAAGATGCTGAAGATCAGTTGGGTGCACGAGTGGGTTACATCGAACTGGATCTCAACAGCGGTA
AGATCCTTGAGAGTTTTCGCCCCGAAGAACGTTTTCCAATGATGAGCACTTTTAAAGTTCTGCTATGTGG
CGCGGTATTATCCCGTATTGACGCCGGGCAAGAGCAACTCGGTCGCCGCATACACTATTCTCAGAATGAC
TTGGTTGAGTACTCACCAGTCACAGAAAAGCATCTTACGGATGGCATGACAGTAAGAGAATTATGCAGTG
CTGCCATAACCATGAGTGATAACACTGCGGCCAACTTACTTCTGACAACGATCGGAGGACCGAAGGAGCT
AACCGC
