>Addgene plasmid #67064 | pCellFree_G03 TFAM | addgene partial sequence | sequence record 120335 | T7term 5'-GCTAGTTATTGCTCAGCGG-3'
GGTACCACGCGTACCCAACACACGGACACATGCACGAACACGCATGCAGAGAGATCATACATCATCTATA
GAGAAGTACACGTAAAAGTAAGACTCGTCGTCTGCCAGCTACAACCGAGAAGGCGACGTGAAAGGAACAA
GAAAGGAGGAGGAGGGCGGCCGCTTACACCACTTTGTACAAGAAAGTTGGCAAACACTCCTCAGCACCAT
ATTTTCGTTGTTTCTTTATTGTGCGACGTAGAAGATCCTTTCGTCCAACTTCAATCATTTGTTCTTCCCA
AGACTTCATTTCATTATGATAACGAGTTTCGTCCTCTTTAGCATGCTGAATATATAATTCCTTTTCAGAG
TCAGACAGATTTTTCCAGTTTTCCTTTACAGTCTTCAGCTTTTCCTGCGGTGAATCACCCTTAGCTTCTT
GGAATCTTTCAGCTACATAAACGTTATAAGCTGAACGAGGTCTTTTTGGTTTTCCAAGCAGTGTTAACTC
TTTTTTTTTTGTCATAGCTTTCCTTTTTAAATGTTTGTCCATGATTTCTTTTTCCAAAGACATAATCTGA
CTTGGAGTTAGCTGTTCTTTAAATCTGCATATCTCTTCTTTATATACCTGCCACTCCGCCCTATAAGCAT
CTTGATATATTTTTTTCTTTGAATCAGGAAGTTCCCTCCAACGTTGGGCAATTCTTCTAATTAGTTCTGT
AGTTTTTGCATCTGGGTTCTGAGCTTTAAATATGGGTAGTTGTTCTTTAGAAAATCGAAGGTAAGAACTT
ACAGGTTTCTTTGGACAACTTGCCAAGACAGATGAAAACCACCTCGGTAAATACACAAAACTGAAGGGGG
AGCGCAGTCGACTTCCACAGCCGGTGCACAGCTCTGCTCCAGACCTTCCCAGGGCACTCA
