>Addgene plasmid #67064 | pCellFree_G03 TFAM | addgene partial sequence | sequence record 120470 | EGFP-C 5'-CATGGTCCTGCTGGAGTTCGTG-3'
GACGAGCTATACAAGCTGGAGGTGCTCTTCCGGGTCCGACAAGTTTGTACAAAAAAGTTGGCACCATGGC
GTTTCTCCGAAGCATGTGGGGCGTGCTGAGTGCCCTGGGAAGGTCTGGAGCAGAGCTGTGCACCGGCTGT
GGAAGTCGACTGCGCTCCCCCTTCAGTTTTGTGTATTTACCGAGGTGGTTTTCATCTGTCTTGGCAAGTT
GTCCAAAGAAACCTGTAAGTTCTTACCTTCGATTTTCTAAAGAACAACTACCCATATTTAAAGCTCAGAA
CCCAGATGCAAAAACTACAGAACTAATTAGAAGAATTGCCCAACGTTGGAGGGAACTTCCTGATTCAAAG
AAAAAAATATATCAAGATGCTTATAGGGCGGAGTGGCAGGTATATAAAGAAGAGATATGCAGATTTAAAG
AACAGCTAACTCCAAGTCAGATTATGTCTTTGGAAAAAGAAATCATGGACAAACATTTAAAAAGGAAAGC
TATGACAAAAAAAAAAGAGTTAACACTGCTTGGAAAACCAAAAAGACCTCGTTCAGCTTATAACGTTTAT
GTAGCTGAAAGATTCCAAGAAGCTAAGGGTGATTCACCGCAGGAAAAGCTGAAGACTGTAAAGGAAAACT
GGAAAAATCTGTCTGACTCTGAAAAGGAATTATATATTCAGCATGCTAAAGAGGACGAAACTCGTTATCA
TAATGAAATGAAGTCTTGGGAAGAACAAATGATTGAAGTTGGACGAAAGGATCTTCTACGTCGCACAATA
AAGAAACAACGAAAATATGGTGCTGAGGAGTGTTTGCCAACTTTCTTGTACAAAGTGGTGTAAGCGGCCG
CCCTCCTCCTCCTTTCTTGTTCCTTTCACGTCGCCTTCTCGGTTGTAGCTGGCAGACGACGAGTCTTACT
TTTACGTGTACTTCTCTATAGATGATGTATGATCTCTCTGCATGCGTGTTCGTGCATGTGTCCGTGTGTT
GGGTACCC
